>Addgene plasmid #108256 | pCA528 CHMP4A 153-222 | addgene full sequence | sequence record 245257 | Addgene NGS Result
TGGCGAATGGG
[124 nt withheld, positions 12-135]
C
[91 nt withheld, positions 137-227]
A
[49 nt withheld, positions 229-277]
CCTTTGACGTTGGAGTCCACGTTCTTT
[37 nt withheld, positions 305-341]
ACCCTATCTCGGTCTATTCTTTTGATTTATAAGGGATTTTGCCGATTTCGGCCTATTGGTTAAAAAATGA
GCTGATTTAACAAAAATTTAACGCGAATTTTAACAAAATATTAACGCTTACAATTTAGGTGGCACTTTTC
GGGGAAATGTGCGCGGAACCCCTATTTGTTTATTTTTCTAAATACATTCAAATATGTATCCGCTCATGAA
TTAATTCTTAGAAAAACTCATCGAGCATCAAATGAAACTGCAATTTATTCATATCAGGATTATCAATACC
ATATTTTTGAAAAAGCCGTTTCTGTAATGAAGGAGAAAACTCACCGAGGCAGTTCCATAGGATGGCAAGA
TCCTGGTATCGGTCTGCGATTCCGACTCGTCCAACATCAATACAACCTATTAATTTCCCCTCGTCAAAAA
TAAGGTTATCAAGTGAGAAATCACCATGAGTGACGACTGAATCCGGTGAGAATGGCAAAAGTTTATGCAT
TTCTTTCCAGACTTGTTCAACAGGCCAGCCATTACGCTCGTCATCAAAATCACTCGCATCAACCAAACCG
TTATTCATTCGTGATTGCGCCTGAGCGAGACGAAATACGCGATCGCTGTTAAAAGGACAATTACAAACAG
GAATCGAATGCAACCGGCGCAGGAACACTGCCAGCGCATCAACAATATTTTCACCTGAATCAGGATATTC
TTCTAATACCTGGAATGCTGTTTTCCCGGGGATCGCAGTGGTGAGTAACCATGCATCATCAGGAGTACGG
ATAAAATGCTTGATGGTCGGAAGAGGCATAAATTCCGTCAGCCAGTTTAGTCTGACCATCTCATCTGTAA
CATCATTGGCAACGCTACCTTTGCCATGTTTCAGAAACAACTCTGGCGCATCGGGCTTCCCATACAATCG
ATAGATTGTCGCACCTGATTGCCCGACATTATCGCGAGCCCATTTATACCCATATAAATCAGCATCCATG
TTGGAATTTAATCGCGGCCTAGAGCAAGACGTTTCCCGTTGAATATGGCTCATAACACCCCTTGTATTAC
TGTTTATGTAAGCAGACAGTTTTATTGTTCATGACCAAAATCCCTTAACGTGAGTTTTCGTTCCACTGAG
CGTCAGACCCCGTAGAAAAGATCAAAGGATCTTCTTGAGATCCTTTTTTTCTGCGCGTAATCTGCTGCTT
GCAAACAAAAAAACCACCGCTACCAGCGGTGGTTTGTTTGCCGGATCAAGAGCTACCAACTCTTTTTCCG
AAGGTAACTGGCTTCAGCAGAGCGCAGATACCAAATACTGTCCTTCTAGTGTAGCCGTAGTTAGGCCACC
ACTTCAAGAACTCTGTAGCACCGCCTACATACCTCGCTCTGCTAATCCTGTTACCAGTGGCTGCTGCCAG
TGGCGATAAGTCGTGTCTTACCGGGTTGGACTCAAGACGATAGTTACCGGATAAGGCGCAGCGGTCGGGC
TGAACGGGGGGTTCGTGCACACAGCCCAGCTTGGAGCGAACGACCTACACCGAACTGAGATACCTACAGC
GTGAGCTATGAGAAAGCGCCACGCTTCCCGAAGGGAGAAAGGCGGACAGGTATCCGGTAAGCGGCAGGGT
CGGAACAGGAGAGCGCACGAGGGAGCTTCCAGGGGGAAACGCCTGGTATCTTTATAGTCCTGTCGGGTTT
CGCCACCTCTGACTTGAGCGTCGATTTTTGTGATGCTCGTCAGGGGGGCGGAGCCTATGGAAAAACGCCA
GCAACGCGGCCTTTTTACGGTTCCTGGCCTTTTGCTGGCCTTTTGCTCACATGTTCTTTCCTGCGTTATC
CCCTGATTCTGTGGATAACCGTATTACCGCCTTTGAGTGAGCTGATACCGCTCGCCGCAGCCGAACGACC
GAGCGCAGCGAGTCAGTGAGCGAGGAAGCGGAAGAGCGCCTGATGCGGTATTTTCTCCTTACGCATCTGT
GCGGTATTTCACACCGCAATGGTGCACTCTCAGTACAATCTGCTCTGATGCCGCATAGTTAAGCCAGTAT
ACACTCCGCTATCGCTACGTGACTGGGTCATGGCTGCGCCCCGACACCCGCCAACACCCGCTGACGCGCC
CTGACGGGCTTGTCTGCTCCCGGCATCCGCTTACAGACAAGCTGTGACCGTCTCCGGGAGCTGCATGTGT
CAGAGGTTTTCACCGTCATCACCGAAACGCGCGAGGCAGCTGCGGTAAAGCTCATCAGCGTGGTCGTGAA
GCGATTCACAGATGTCTGCCTGTTCATCCGCGTCCAGCTCGTTGAGTTTCTCCAGAAGCGTTAATGTCTG
GCTTCTGATAAAGCGGGCCATGTTAAGGGCGGTTTTTTCCTGTTTGGTCACTGATGCCTCCGTGTAAGGG
GGATTTCTGTTCATGGGGGTAATGATACCGATGAAACGAGAGAGGATGCTCACGATACGGGTTACTGATG
ATGAACATGCCCGGTTACTGGAACGTTGTGAGGGTAAACAACTGGCGGTATGGATGCGGCGGGACCAGAG
AAAAATCACTCAGGGTCAATGCCAGCGCTTCGTTAATACAGATGTAGGTGTTCCACAGGGTAGCCAGCAG
CATCCTGCGATGCAGATCCGGAACATAATGGTGCAGGGCGCTGACTTCCGCGTTTCCAGACTTTACGAAA
CACGGAAACCGAAGACCATTCATGTTGTTGCTCAGGTCGCAGACGTTTTGCAGCAGCAGTCGCTTCACGT
TCGCTCGCGTATCGGTGATTCATTCTGCTAACCAGTAAGGCAACCCCGCCAGCCTAGCCGGGTCCTCAAC
GACAGGAGCACGATCATGCGCACCCGTGGGGCCGCCATGCCGGCGATAATGGCCTGCTTCTCGCCGAAAC
GTTTGGTGGCGGGACCAGTGACGAAGGCTTGAGCGAGGGCGTGCAAGATTCCGAATACCGCAAGCGACAG
GCCGATCATCGTCGCGCTCCAGCGAAAGCGGTCCTCGCCGAAAATGACCCAGAGCGCTGCCGGCACCTGT
CCTACGAGTTGCATGATAAAGAAGACAGTCATAAGTGCGGCGACGATAGTCATGCCCCGCGCCCACCGGA
AGGAGCTGACTGGGTTGAAGGCTCTCAAGGGCATCGGTCGAGATCCCGGTGCCTAATGAGTGAGCTAACT
TACATTAATTGCGTTGCGCTCACTGCCCGCTTTCCAGTCGGGAAACCTGTCGTGCCAGCTGCATTAATGA
ATCGGCCAACGCGCGGGGAGAGGCGGTTTGCGTATTGGGCGCCAGGGTGGTTTTTCTTTTCACCAGTGAG
ACGGGCAACAGCTGATTGCCCTTCACCGCCTGGCCCTGAGAGAGTTGCAGCAAGCGGTCCACGCTGGTTT
GCCCCAGCAGGCGAAAATCCTGTTTGATGGTGGTTAACGGCGGGATATAACATGAGCTGTCTTCGGTATC
GTCGTATCCCACTACCGAGATATCCGCACCAACGCGCAGCCCGGACTCGGTAATGGCGCGCATTGCGCCC
AGCGCCATCTGATCGTTGGCAACCAGCATCGCAGTGGGAACGATGCCCTCATTCAGCATTTGCATGGTTT
GTTGAAAACCGGACATGGCACTCCAGTCGCCTTCCCGTTCCGCTATCGGCTGAATTTGATTGCGAGTGAG
ATATTTATGCCAGCCAGCCAGACGCAGACGCGCCGAGACAGAACTTAATGGGCCCGCTAACAGCGCGATT
TGCTGGTGACCCAATGCGACCAGATGCTCCACGCCCAGTCGCGTACCGTCTTCATGGGAGAAAATAATAC
TGTTGATGGGTGTCTGGTCAGAGACATCAAGAAATAACGCCGGAACATTAGTGCAGGCAGCTTCCACAGC
AATGGCATCCTGGTCATCCAGCGGATAGTTAATGATCAGCCCACTGACGCGTTGCGCGAGAAGATTGTGC
ACCGCCGCTTTACAGGCTTCGACGCCGCTTCGTTCTACCATCGACACCACCACGCTGGCACCCAGTTGAT
CGGCGCGAGATTTAATCGCCGCGACAATTTGCGACGGCGCGTGCAGGGCCAGACTGGAGGTGGCAACGCC
AATCAGCAACGACTGTTTGCCCGCCAGTTGTTGTGCCACGCGGTTGGGAATGTAATTCAGCTCCGCCATC
GCCGCTTCCACTTTTTCCCGCGTTTTCGCAGAAACGTGGCTGGCCTGGTTCACCACGCGGGAAACGGTCT
GATAAGAGACACCGGCATACTCTGCGACATCGTATAACGTTACTGGTTTCACATTCACCACCCTGAATTG
ACTCTCTTCCGGGCGCTATCATGCCATACCGCGAAAGGTTTTGCGCCATTCGATGGTGTCCGGGATCTCG
ACGCTCTCCCTTATGCGACTCCTGCATTAGGAAGCAGCCCAGTAGTAGGTTGAGGCCGTTGAGCACCGCC
GCCGCAAGGAATGGTGCATGCAAGGAGATGGCGCCCAACAGTCCCCCGGCCACGGGGCCTGCCACCATAC
CCACGCCGAAACAAGCGCTCATGAGCCCGAAGTGGCGAGCCCGATCTTCCCCATCGGTGATGTCGGCGAT
ATAGGCGCCAGCAACCGCACCTGTGGCGCCGGTGATGCCGGCCACGATGCGTCCGGCGTAGAGGATCGAG
ATCTCGATCCCGCGAAATTAATACGACTCACTATAGGGGAATTGTGAGCGGATAACAATTCCCCTCTAGA
AATAATTTTGTTTAACTTTAAGAAGGAGATATACATATGGGTCATCACCATCATCACCATGGTTCGGACT
CAGAAGTCAATCAAGAAGCTAAGCCAGAGGTCAAGCCAGAAGTCAAGCCTGAGACTCACATCAATTTAAA
GGTGTCCGATGGATCTTCAGAGATCTTCTTCAAGATCAAAAAGACCACTCCTTTAAGAAGGCTGATGGAA
GCGTTCGCTAAAAGACAGGGTAAGGAAATGGACTCCTTAAGATTCTTGTACGACGGTATTAGAATTCAAG
CTGATCAGACCCCTGAAGATTTGGACATGGAGGATAACGATATTATTGAGGCTCACAGAGAACAGATTGG
TGGTGGTTGCGGAGATGATGTGGATGAGGATGAACTGCTGGAGGAGCTAGAGGAGCTGGAGCAGGAGGAA
TTGGCCCAGGAGTTGTTAAATGTGGGCGACAAGGAAGAAGAACCCTCAGTCAAATTGCCTAGTGTACCTT
CTACTCATCTGCCGGCAGGGCCAGCTCCCAAAGTGGATGAAGATGAAGAAGCACTAAAGCAGTTGGCTGA
GTGGGTATCCTAAGGATCCGAATTCGAGCTCCGTCGACAAGCTTGCGGCCGCACTCGAGCACCACCACCA
CCACCACTGAGATCCGGCTGCTAACAAAGCCCGAAAGGAAGCTGAGTTGGCTGCTGCCACCGCTGAGCAA
TAACTAGCATAACCCCTTGGGGCCTCTAAACGGGTCTTGAGGGGTTTTTTGCTGAAAGGAGGAACTATAT
CCGGAT
Features (pLannotate 1.2.2; 20 found; start..end, strand, type, name):
     12..440     +  rep_origin     f1 ori (sequence partly withheld): f1 bacteriophage origin of replication; arrow indicates direction of (+) strand synthesis
    493..550     +  promoter       AmpR promoter (fragment): bla
    559..1374    -  CDS            KanR: aminoglycoside phosphotransferase; aph(3')-Ia; confers resistance to kanamycin in bacteria or G418 (Geneticin®) in eukaryotes
   1496..2084    +  rep_origin     ori: high-copy-number ColE1/pMB1/pBR322/pUC origin of replication
   2270..2409    -  misc_feature   bom: basis of mobility region from pBR322
   2511..2702    -  CDS            rop: Rop protein, which maintains plasmids at low copy number; rop
   2719..3099    +  CDS            YPB1_ECOLX: Protein predicted: Swiss-Prot protein existence level 4. From Escherichia coli.
   3171..3462    -  CDS            TcR (fragment): tetracycline efflux protein; tet; confers resistance to tetracycline
   3477..3498    -  protein_bind   CAP binding site: CAP binding activates transcription in the presence of cAMP. E. coli catabolite activator protein
   3511..4593    -  CDS            lacI: lac repressor; lacI; The lac repressor binds to the lac operator to inhibit transcription in E. coli. This inhibition can be relieved by adding lactose or isopropyl-β-D-thiogalactopyranoside (IPTG).
   4594..4671    -  promoter       lacI promoter: lacI
   4679..4958    -  CDS            TcR (fragment): tetracycline efflux protein; tet; confers resistance to tetracycline
   4980..4998    +  promoter       T7 promoter: promoter for bacteriophage T7 RNA polymerase
   4999..5023    +  protein_bind   lac operator: The lac repressor binds to the lac operator to inhibit transcription in E. coli. This inhibition can be relieved by adding lactose or isopropyl-β-D-thiogalactopyranoside (IPTG). lac repressor encoded by lacI
   5038..5060    +  RBS            RBS: efficient ribosome binding site from bacteriophage T7 gene 10 (Olins and Rangwala, 1989)
   5095..5385    +  CDS            SUMO: cleavable ubiquitin-like protein tag; S. cerevisiae SMT3 (truncated)
   5386..5553    +  CDS            CHMP4BP1 (fragment): CHM4P_HUMAN - Protein uncertain: Swiss-Prot protein existence level 5. From Homo sapiens (Human).
   5651..5668    +  CDS            9xHis (fragment): 9xHis affinity tag
   5678..5727    +  CDS            SET1 (fragment): solubility-enhancement tag derived from T7 phage gene 10B
   5735..5782    +  terminator     T7 terminator: transcription terminator for bacteriophage T7 RNA polymerase
