[The description below was written by a language model from this plasmid's Addgene catalogue record and pLannotate feature annotations shown in this document.]
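Description:
pCA528 CHMP4A 153-222 is a bacterial expression plasmid built on the pCA528 backbone, a pET-style T7 vector of about 5.8 kb. It is maintained in E. coli through a ColE1/pMB1-type origin accompanied by the bom region and the rop gene, which moderates copy number, and it is selected with kanamycin via an aminoglycoside phosphotransferase gene. An f1 origin is also present, along with short remnants of a tetracycline resistance gene that are non-functional leftovers of the backbone's lineage.

The payload is a 213 bp fragment encoding residues 153-222 of human CHMP4A, an ESCRT-III subunit, fused at its N terminus to a His-SUMO tag (the SUMO portion being yeast SMT3). Expression is driven by a T7 promoter followed by a lac operator and the T7 gene 10 ribosome binding site, and ends at a T7 terminator. The plasmid-borne lacI gene supplies repressor, so transcription is held off until IPTG is added in a host that provides T7 RNA polymerase. The insert carries a non-native Gly-Cys, described as an N-terminal cysteine for fluorescent labeling; SUMO tags are typically removed with a SUMO protease, which would leave these residues at the start of the peptide.

The automated annotation labels the insert as a fragment of the related CHMP4BP1 sequence and does not mark the N-terminal His tag; these appear to be annotation artefacts rather than conflicts with the catalogue entry. It also picks up His-tag and T7 gene 10-like fragments downstream of the insert, which are probably vector sequence lying beyond the end of the coding region. The associated study mapped interactions between human ESCRT-III proteins and MIT domains, which fits use of the labeled peptide as a binding probe, although the record does not state the assay.
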