Addgene plasmid #108256: pCA528 CHMP4A 153-222
Purpose: Expresses C-terminal 153-222 residues of CHMP4A with non-native N-term cysteine for fluorescent labeling; Internal ID: WISP18-6
Depositing lab: Wesley Sundquist. Depositing organization: University of Utah. Publication: Comprehensive analysis of the human ESCRT-III-MIT domain interactome reveals new cofactors for cytokinetic abscission. Wenzel DM, Mackay DR, Skalicky JJ, Paine EL, Miller MS, Ullman KS, Sundquist WI. Elife. 2022 Sep 15;11:e77779. doi: 10.7554/eLife.77779. PubMed 36107470.
Backbone
  Vector backbone: pCA528
  Backbone size w/o insert (bp): 5597
  Total vector size (bp): 5811
  Vector type: Bacterial Expression
Growth in bacteria
  Bacterial resistance: Kanamycin, 50 μg/mL
  Growth temperature: 37°C
  Growth strain: DH5alpha
  Copy number: Unknown
Gene/Insert
  Gene/Insert name: CHMP4A residues 153-222
  Species: H. sapiens (human)
  Insert size (bp): 213
  Mutation: Contains nonnative Gly-Cys for fluorescent labeling
  Entrez Gene: CHMP4A (a.k.a. C14orf123, CHMP4, CHMP4B, HSPC134, SHAX2, SNF7, SNF7-1, VPS32-1, VPS32A)
  Promoter: T7
  Tag / fusion protein: His-SUMO (N terminal on insert)
  Cloning method: Restriction Enzyme; 5′ cloning site BsaI (destroyed during cloning); 3′ cloning site BamHI (not destroyed)
  Sequencing primers: 5′ T7 forward; 3′ T7 term
Terms and licenses: Academic/Nonprofit Terms; Industry Terms: Not Available to Industry
Depositor comments: Read the preprint on bioRxiv: https://www.biorxiv.org/content/10.1101/2022.02.09.477148v1
How to cite: pCA528 CHMP4A 153-222 was a gift from Wesley Sundquist (Addgene plasmid # 108256 ; http://n2t.net/addgene:108256 ; RRID:Addgene_108256)
